LOCUS       Exported 961 bp ds-DNA linear SYN 24-AUG-2021
DEFINITION  synthetic linear DNA
ACCESSION   .
VERSION     .
KEYWORDS    TAL3255
SOURCE      synthetic DNA construct
  ORGANISM  synthetic DNA construct
REFERENCE   1 (bases 1 to 961)
  AUTHORS   Sander JD, Cade L, Khayter C, Reyon D, Peterson RT, Joung JK, Yeh JR
  TITLE     Targeted gene disruption in somatic zebrafish cells using engineered
            TALENs.
  JOURNAL   Nat Biotechnol. 2011 Aug 5;29(8):697-8. doi: 10.1038/nbt.1934.
  PUBMED    21822241
REFERENCE   2 (bases 1 to 961)
  AUTHORS   .
  TITLE     Direct Submission
  JOURNAL   Exported Aug 24, 2021 from SnapGene Server 1.1.58
            http://www.snapgene.com
FEATURES             Location/Qualifiers
     source          1..961
                     /organism="synthetic DNA construct"
                     /mol_type="other DNA"
ORIGIN
        1 tgtggcgggt gagcttaggg ggcctccgct ccagctcgac accgggcagc tgctgaagat
       61 cgcgaagaga gggggagtaa cagcggtaga ggcagtgcac gcctggcgca atgcgctcac
      121 cggggccccc ttgaacctga ccccagacca ggtagtcgca atcgcgaaca ataatggggg
      181 aaagcaagcc ctggaaaccg tgcaaaggtt gttgccggtc ctttgtcaag accacggcct
      241 tacaccggag caagtcgtgg ccattgcaag caatgggggt ggcaaacagg ctcttgagac
      301 ggttcagaga cttctcccag ttctctgtca agcccacggg ctgactcccg atcaagttgt
      361 agcgattgcg aataacaatg gagggaaaca agcattggag actgtccaac ggctccttcc
      421 cgtgttgtgt caagcccacg gtttgacgcc tgcacaagtg gtcgccatcg cctccaatat
      481 tggcggtaag caggcgctgg aaacagtaca gcgcctgctg cctgtactgt gccaggatca
      541 tggactgacc ccagaccagg tagtcgcaat cgcgaacaat aatgggggaa agcaagccct
      601 ggaaaccgtg caaaggttgt tgccggtcct ttgtcaagac cacggcctta caccggagca
      661 agtcgtggcc attgcaagca acatcggtgg caaacaggct cttgagacgg ttcagagact
      721 tctcccagtt ctctgtcaag cccacgggct gactcccgat caagttgtag cgattgcgtc
      781 gcatgacgga gggaaacaag cattggagac tgtccaacgg ctccttcccg tgttgtgtca
      841 agcccacggt ttgacgcctg cacaagtggt cgccatcgcc aacaacaacg gcggtaagca
      901 ggcgctggaa acagtacagc gcctgctgcc tgtactgtgc caggatcatg gactgacccc
      961 a
//
