>Addgene plasmid #42718 | TAL3255 | depositor partial sequence | sequence record 57838 | TAL3255 sequence 2430 bps
TCTAGAGCTAGCACCATGGACTACAAAGACCATGACGGTGATTATAAAGATCATGACATCGATTACAAGG
ATGACGATGACAAGATGGCCCCCAAGAAGAAGAGGAAGGTGGGCATTCACCGCGGGGTACCTATGGTGGA
CTTGAGGACACTCGGTTATTCGCAACAGCAACAGGAGAAAATCAAGCCTAAGGTCAGGAGCACCGTCGCG
CAACACCACGAGGCGCTTGTGGGGCATGGCTTCACTCATGCGCATATTGTCGCGCTTTCACAGCACCCTG
CGGCGCTTGGGACGGTGGCTGTCAAATACCAAGATATGATTGCGGCCCTGCCCGAAGCCACGCACGAGGC
AATTGTAGGGGTCGGTAAACAGTGGTCGGGAGCGCGAGCACTTGAGGCGCTGCTGACTGTGGCGGGTGAG
CTTAGGGGGCCTCCGCTCCAGCTCGACACCGGGCAGCTGCTGAAGATCGCGAAGAGAGGGGGAGTAACAG
CGGTAGAGGCAGTGCACGCCTGGCGCAATGCGCTCACCGGGGCCCCCTTGAACCTGACCCCAGACCAGGT
AGTCGCAATCGCGAACAATAATGGGGGAAAGCAAGCCCTGGAAACCGTGCAAAGGTTGTTGCCGGTCCTT
TGTCAAGACCACGGCCTTACACCGGAGCAAGTCGTGGCCATTGCAAGCAATGGGGGTGGCAAACAGGCTC
TTGAGACGGTTCAGAGACTTCTCCCAGTTCTCTGTCAAGCCCACGGGCTGACTCCCGATCAAGTTGTAGC
GATTGCGAATAACAATGGAGGGAAACAAGCATTGGAGACTGTCCAACGGCTCCTTCCCGTGTTGTGTCAA
GCCCACGGTTTGACGCCTGCACAAGTGGTCGCCATCGCCTCCAATATTGGCGGTAAGCAGGCGCTGGAAA
CAGTACAGCGCCTGCTGCCTGTACTGTGCCAGGATCATGGACTGACCCCAGACCAGGTAGTCGCAATCGC
GAACAATAATGGGGGAAAGCAAGCCCTGGAAACCGTGCAAAGGTTGTTGCCGGTCCTTTGTCAAGACCAC
GGCCTTACACCGGAGCAAGTCGTGGCCATTGCAAGCAACATCGGTGGCAAACAGGCTCTTGAGACGGTTC
AGAGACTTCTCCCAGTTCTCTGTCAAGCCCACGGGCTGACTCCCGATCAAGTTGTAGCGATTGCGTCGCA
TGACGGAGGGAAACAAGCATTGGAGACTGTCCAACGGCTCCTTCCCGTGTTGTGTCAAGCCCACGGTTTG
ACGCCTGCACAAGTGGTCGCCATCGCCAACAACAACGGCGGTAAGCAGGCGCTGGAAACAGTACAGCGCC
TGCTGCCTGTACTGTGCCAGGATCATGGACTGACCCCAGACCAGGTAGTCGCAATCGCGTCACATGACGG
GGGAAAGCAAGCCCTGGAAACCGTGCAAAGGTTGTTGCCGGTCCTTTGTCAAGACCACGGCCTTACACCG
GAGCAAGTCGTGGCCATTGCAAGCAACATCGGTGGCAAACAGGCTCTTGAGACGGTTCAGAGACTTCTCC
CAGTTCTCTGTCAAGCCCACGGGCTGACTCCCGATCAAGTTGTAGCGATTGCGTCGCATGACGGAGGGAA
ACAAGCATTGGAGACTGTCCAACGGCTCCTTCCCGTGTTGTGTCAAGCCCACGGTTTGACGCCTGCACAA
GTGGTCGCCATCGCCAACAACAACGGCGGTAAGCAGGCGCTGGAAACAGTACAGCGCCTGCTGCCTGTAC
TGTGCCAGGATCATGGACTGACCCCAGACCAGGTAGTCGCAATCGCGTCACATGACGGGGGAAAGCAAGC
CCTGGAAACCGTGCAAAGGTTGTTGCCGGTCCTTTGTCAAGACCACGGCCTTACACCGGAGCAAGTCGTG
GCCATTGCAAATAATAACGGTGGCAAACAGGCTCTTGAGACGGTTCAGAGACTTCTCCCAGTTCTCTGTC
AAGCCCACGGGCTGACTCCCGATCAAGTTGTAGCGATTGCGTCGAACATTGGAGGGAAACAAGCATTGGA
GACTGTCCAACGGCTCCTTCCCGTGTTGTGTCAAGCCCACGGTTTGACGCCTGCACAAGTGGTCGCCATC
GCCAACAACAACGGCGGTAAGCAGGCGCTGGAAACAGTACAGCGCCTGCTGCCTGTACTGTGCCAGGATC
ATGGACTGACACCCGAACAGGTGGTCGCCATTGCTTCTAACATCGGAGGACGGCCAGCCTTGGAGTCCAT
CGTAGCCCAATTGTCCAGGCCCGATCCCGCGTTGGCTGCGTTAACGAATGACCATCTGGTGGCGTTGGCA
TGTCTTGGTGGACGACCCGCGCTCGATGCAGTCAAAAAGGGTCTGCCTCATGCTCCCGCATTGATCAAAA
GAACCAACCGGCGGATTCCCGAGAGAACTTCCCATCGAGTCGCGGGATCC
