[The description below was written by a language model from this plasmid's Addgene catalogue record and the feature table of its GenBank file.]
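Description:
TAL3255 is a TALEN expression plasmid built on the JDS70 backbone, a mammalian expression vector that also carries a T7 promoter. It is propagated in E. coli as a high-copy plasmid under ampicillin selection. The roughly 1.6 kb insert, named ZebrafishCommunity-fgfbp1a-right, encodes an engineered TAL effector repeat array designed to recognise a specific 18-nucleotide site in the zebrafish fgfbp1a gene. It is therefore a synthetic DNA-binding domain directed against a zebrafish locus, not a zebrafish coding sequence. The array was inserted by restriction cloning, and both cloning sites were destroyed in the process.

The backbone supplies the rest of the nuclease. An N-terminal 3X FLAG tag allows detection of the protein, and a C-terminal wild-type FokI cleavage domain provides the catalytic activity, so the repeat array is expressed in frame as one TALEN monomer. Because FokI must dimerise to cut, this "right" monomer is meant to be used with a matching "left" TALEN that binds the opposite half-site. The pair then makes a double-strand break in the spacer between the two sites, and error-prone repair of that break can produce disruptive indels. The CMV promoter drives expression in transfected cells. The T7 designation implies that the construct can also serve as a template for in vitro transcription, consistent with mRNA delivery into zebrafish embryos for targeted gene disruption as in the associated study.

The sequence record held for this plasmid covers only a 961 bp portion and has no annotated features. Elements such as the origin of replication, polyadenylation signal and any nuclear localisation signal therefore cannot be confirmed from it.
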