Addgene plasmid #42718: TAL3255
Depositing lab: Keith Joung. Depositing organization: Massachusetts General Hospital. Publication: Targeted gene disruption in somatic zebrafish cells using engineered TALENs. Sander JD, Cade L, Khayter C, Reyon D, Peterson RT, Joung JK, Yeh JR. Nat Biotechnol. 2011 Aug 5;29(8):697-8. doi: 10.1038/nbt.1934. PubMed 21822241.
Backbone
  Vector backbone: JDS70
  Backbone manufacturer: Addgene plasmid #32285
  Backbone size w/o insert (bp): 6447
  Vector type: Mammalian Expression ; T7
Growth in bacteria
  Bacterial resistance: Ampicillin, 100 μg/mL
  Growth temperature: 37°C
  Growth strain: XL1 Blue
  Copy number: High Copy
Gene/Insert
  Gene/Insert name: ZebrafishCommunity-fgfbp1a-right (alt name: fgfbp1a)
  Species: D. rerio (zebrafish)
  Insert size (bp): 1640
  Entrez Gene: wu:fc20g06 (a.k.a. fc20g06)
  Promoter: CMV
  Tag / fusion protein: 3X Flag (N terminal on backbone); WT FOKI (C terminal on backbone)
  Cloning method: Restriction Enzyme; 5′ cloning site N/A (destroyed during cloning); 3′ cloning site N/A (destroyed during cloning)
  Sequencing primers: 5′ CMV-F; 3′ BGH-rev
Terms and licenses: Academic/Nonprofit Terms; Industry Terms: Not Available to Industry
Depositor comments: Target binding site: TGTGAGACGCACGCGAGA It is strongly recommended that users perform a diagnostic digest to verify this plasmid prior to use. For example, a double digest of the plasmid with BamHI and KpnI should result in two bands at 2.3kb and 5.8kb.
How to cite: TAL3255 was a gift from Keith Joung (Addgene plasmid # 42718 ; http://n2t.net/addgene:42718 ; RRID:Addgene_42718)
